Addgene plasmid #128028: pcDNA3-IL-2 signal
Purpose: (Empty Backbone) Mammalian expression vector with N terminal IL-2 signal peptide
Depositing lab: Oskar Laur. Depositing organization: Emory University.
Backbone
  Vector backbone: pcdna3
  Vector type: Mammalian Expression
  Tag / fusion protein: IL-2 signal peptide (N terminal on backbone)
Growth in bacteria
  Bacterial resistance: Ampicillin, 100 μg/mL
  Growth temperature: 37°C
  Growth strain: DH5alpha
  Copy number: High Copy
Gene/Insert
  Gene/Insert name: None
  Tag / fusion protein: IL-2 signal peptide (N terminal on backbone)
Terms and licenses: Academic/Nonprofit Terms; Industry Terms: Not Available to Industry
How to cite: pcDNA3-IL-2 signal was a gift from Oskar Laur (Addgene plasmid # 128028 ; http://n2t.net/addgene:128028 ; RRID:Addgene_128028)
