[The description below was written by a language model from this plasmid's Addgene catalogue record and pLannotate feature annotations shown in this document.]
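Description:
pcDNA3-IL-2 signal is an empty mammalian expression backbone derived from pcDNA3, built so that a coding sequence cloned into it acquires an N-terminal human interleukin-2 signal peptide. It carries no insert. In E. coli it is maintained as a high-copy plasmid through a ColE1/pUC-type origin and selected with ampicillin via the β-lactamase gene and its native promoter. An f1 origin is also present, which in principle allows single-stranded DNA production. The annotation also picks up small backbone remnants (fragments of bom, lacI and ble, a lac promoter/operator segment, and a short match to a truncated HIV-1 LTR just after the CMV promoter). These appear to be leftover or incidental sequence rather than functional parts of the design.

The expression cassette consists of the human cytomegalovirus immediate-early enhancer and promoter, followed by a T7 promoter, the IL-2 signal sequence, a short region where the cloning sites presumably lie (the record does not list them), an oppositely oriented SP6 promoter, and the bovine growth hormone polyadenylation signal. An open reading frame inserted in frame downstream of the signal sequence would be strongly transcribed in mammalian cells. Its product would be directed into the secretory pathway, with the leader normally cleaved during translocation, which makes the vector suited to producing secreted or cell-surface proteins. The flanking T7 and SP6 promoters allow in vitro transcription and serve as common sequencing primer sites. A separate cassette with the SV40 enhancer/early promoter, the neomycin phosphotransferase gene and the SV40 poly(A) signal allows G418 selection of stably transfected mammalian cells.
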