Features (pLannotate 1.2.2; 21 found; start..end, strand, type, name):
     28..80      -  misc_feature   bom (fragment): basis of mobility region from pBR322
    235..614     +  enhancer       CMV enhancer: human cytomegalovirus immediate early enhancer
    615..818     +  promoter       CMV promoter: human cytomegalovirus (CMV) immediate early promoter
    814..847     +  LTR            5' LTR (truncated) (fragment): truncated 5' long terminal repeat (LTR) from HIV-1
    863..881     +  promoter       T7 promoter: promoter for bacteriophage T7 RNA polymerase
    901..959     +  sig_peptide    IL-2 signal sequence: human interleukin-2 signal sequence
   1014..1032    -  promoter       SP6 promoter: promoter for bacteriophage SP6 RNA polymerase
   1058..1282    +  polyA_signal   bGH poly(A) signal: bovine growth hormone polyadenylation signal
   1286..1307    +  promoter       SV40 promoter (fragment): SV40 enhancer and early promoter
   1328..1756    +  rep_origin     f1 ori (sequence partly withheld): f1 bacteriophage origin of replication; arrow indicates direction of (+) strand synthesis
   1770..2099    +  promoter       SV40 promoter: SV40 enhancer and early promoter
   2166..2957    +  CDS            neo: KKA2_KLEPN - Also known as kan, nptII. Experimental evidence at protein level: Swiss-Prot protein existence level 1. Resistance to kanamycin, neomycin, paromomycin, ribostamycin, butirosin and gentamicin B. From Klebsiella pneumoniae.
   2981..3139    +  CDS            ble (fragment): BLE_KLEPN - Experimental evidence at protein level: Swiss-Prot protein existence level 1. Binding protein with a strong affinity to the bleomycin family of antibiotics. Binds to CL990; an antimitotic-antibiotic compound. From Klebsiella pneumoniae.
   3134..3255    +  polyA_signal   SV40 poly(A) signal: SV40 polyadenylation signal
   3328..3344    -  protein_bind   lac operator: The lac repressor binds to the lac operator to inhibit transcription in E. coli. This inhibition can be relieved by adding lactose or isopropyl-β-D-thiogalactopyranoside (IPTG). lac repressor encoded by lacI
   3352..3382    -  promoter       lac promoter: promoter for the E. coli lac operon
   3397..3418    -  protein_bind   CAP binding site: CAP binding activates transcription in the presence of cAMP. E. coli catabolite activator protein
   3431..3523    -  CDS            lacI (fragment): lac repressor; lacI; The lac repressor binds to the lac operator to inhibit transcription in E. coli. This inhibition can be relieved by adding lactose or isopropyl-β-D-thiogalactopyranoside (IPTG).
   3706..4294    -  rep_origin     ori: high-copy-number ColE1/pMB1/pBR322/pUC origin of replication
   4465..5325    -  CDS            AmpR: β-lactamase; bla; confers resistance to ampicillin, carbenicillin, and related antibiotics
   5326..5430    -  promoter       AmpR promoter: bla
>Addgene plasmid #128028 | pcDNA3-IL-2 signal | addgene full sequence | sequence record 254789 | Addgene NGS Result
GACGGATCGGGAGATCTCCCGATCCCCTATGGTGCACTCTCAGTACAATCTGCTCTGATGCCGCATAGTT
AAGCCAGTATCTGCTCCCTGCTTGTGTGTTGGAGGTCGCTGAGTAGTGCGCGAGCAAAATTTAAGCTACA
ACAAGGCAAGGCTTGACCGACAATTGCATGAAGAATCTGCTTAGGGTTAGGCGTTTTGCGCTGCTTCGCG
ATGTACGGGCCAGATATACGCGTTGACATTGATTATTGACTAGTTATTAATAGTAATCAATTACGGGGTC
ATTAGTTCATAGCCCATATATGGAGTTCCGCGTTACATAACTTACGGTAAATGGCCCGCCTGGCTGACCG
CCCAACGACCCCCGCCCATTGACGTCAATAATGACGTATGTTCCCATAGTAACGCCAATAGGGACTTTCC
ATTGACGTCAATGGGTGGAGTATTTACGGTAAACTGCCCACTTGGCAGTACATCAAGTGTATCATATGCC
AAGTACGCCCCCTATTGACGTCAATGACGGTAAATGGCCCGCCTGGCATTATGCCCAGTACATGACCTTA
TGGGACTTTCCTACTTGGCAGTACATCTACGTATTAGTCATCGCTATTACCATGGTGATGCGGTTTTGGC
AGTACATCAATGGGCGTGGATAGCGGTTTGACTCACGGGGATTTCCAAGTCTCCACCCCATTGACGTCAA
TGGGAGTTTGTTTTGGCACCAAAATCAACGGGACTTTCCAAAATGTCGTAACAACTCCGCCCCATTGACG
CAAATGGGCGGTAGGCGTGTACGGTGGGAGGTCTATATAAGCAGAGCTCTCTGGCTAACTAGAGAACCCA
CTGCTTACTGGCTTATCGAAATTAATACGACTCACTATAGGGAGACCCAAGCTTGCCACCATGTACAGGA
TGCAACTCCTGTCTTGCATTGCACTAAGTCTTGCACTTGTCACGAATTCTGCAGATATCCATCACACTGG
CGGCCGCTCGAGCATGCATCTAGAGGGCCCTATTCTATAGTGTCACCTAAATGCTAGAGCTCGCTGATCA
GCCTCGACTGTGCCTTCTAGTTGCCAGCCATCTGTTGTTTGCCCCTCCCCCGTGCCTTCCTTGACCCTGG
AAGGTGCCACTCCCACTGTCCTTTCCTAATAAAATGAGGAAATTGCATCGCATTGTCTGAGTAGGTGTCA
TTCTATTCTGGGGGGTGGGGTGGGGCAGGACAGCAAGGGGGAGGATTGGGAAGACAATAGCAGGCATGCT
GGGGATGCGGTGGGCTCTATGGCTTCTGAGGCGGAAAGAACCAGCTGGGGCTCTAGGGGGTATCCCC
[124 nt withheld, positions 1328-1451]
C
[91 nt withheld, positions 1453-1543]
A
[49 nt withheld, positions 1545-1593]
CCTTTGACGTTGGAGTCCACGTTCTTT
[37 nt withheld, positions 1621-1657]
ACCCTATCTCGGTCTATTCTTTTGATTTATAAGGGATTTTGCCGATTTCGGCCTATTGGTTAAAAAATGA
GCTGATTTAACAAAAATTTAACGCGAATTAATTCTGTGGAATGTGTGTCAGTTAGGGTGTGGAAAGTCCC
CAGGCTCCCCAGCAGGCAGAAGTATGCAAAGCATGCATCTCAATTAGTCAGCAACCAGGTGTGGAAAGTC
CCCAGGCTCCCCAGCAGGCAGAAGTATGCAAAGCATGCATCTCAATTAGTCAGCAACCATAGTCCCGCCC
CTAACTCCGCCCATCCCGCCCCTAACTCCGCCCAGTTCCGCCCATTCTCCGCCCCATGGCTGACTAATTT
TTTTTATTTATGCAGAGGCCGAGGCCGCCTCTGCCTCTGAGCTATTCCAGAAGTAGTGAGGAGGCTTTTT
TGGAGGCCTAGGCTTTTGCAAAAAGCTCCCGGGAGCTTGTATATCCATTTTCGGATCTGATCAAGAGACA
GGATGAGGATCGTTTCGCATGATTGAACAAGATGGATTGCACGCAGGTTCTCCGGCCGCTTGGGTGGAGA
GGCTATTCGGCTATGACTGGGCACAACAGACAATCGGCTGCTCTGATGCCGCCGTGTTCCGGCTGTCAGC
GCAGGGGCGCCCGGTTCTTTTTGTCAAGACCGACCTGTCCGGTGCCCTGAATGAACTGCAGGACGAGGCA
GCGCGGCTATCGTGGCTGGCCACGACGGGCGTTCCTTGCGCAGCTGTGCTCGACGTTGTCACTGAAGCGG
GAAGGGACTGGCTGCTATTGGGCGAAGTGCCGGGGCAGGATCTCCTGTCATCTCACCTTGCTCCTGCCGA
GAAAGTATCCATCATGGCTGATGCAATGCGGCGGCTGCATACGCTTGATCCGGCTACCTGCCCATTCGAC
CACCAAGCGAAACATCGCATCGAGCGAGCACGTACTCGGATGGAAGCCGGTCTTGTCGATCAGGATGATC
TGGACGAAGAGCATCAGGGGCTCGCGCCAGCCGAACTGTTCGCCAGGCTCAAGGCGCGCATGCCCGACGG
CGAGGATCTCGTCGTGACCCATGGCGATGCCTGCTTGCCGAATATCATGGTGGAAAATGGCCGCTTTTCT
GGATTCATCGACTGTGGCCGGCTGGGTGTGGCGGACCGCTATCAGGACATAGCGTTGGCTACCCGTGATA
TTGCTGAAGAGCTTGGCGGCGAATGGGCTGACCGCTTCCTCGTGCTTTACGGTATCGCCGCTCCCGATTC
GCAGCGCATCGCCTTCTATCGCCTTCTTGACGAGTTCTTCTGAGCGGGACTCTGGGGTTCGAAATGACCG
ACCAAGCGACGCCCAACCTGCCATCACGAGATTTCGATTCCACCGCCGCCTTCTATGAAAGGTTGGGCTT
CGGAATCGTTTTCCGGGACGCCGGCTGGATGATCCTCCAGCGCGGGGATCTCATGCTGGAGTTCTTCGCC
CACCCCAACTTGTTTATTGCAGCTTATAATGGTTACAAATAAAGCAATAGCATCACAAATTTCACAAATA
AAGCATTTTTTTCACTGCATTCTAGTTGTGGTTTGTCCAAACTCATCAATGTATCTTATCATGTCTGTAT
ACCGTCGACCTCTAGCTAGAGCTTGGCGTAATCATGGTCATAGCTGTTTCCTGTGTGAAATTGTTATCCG
CTCACAATTCCACACAACATACGAGCCGGAAGCATAAAGTGTAAAGCCTGGGGTGCCTAATGAGTGAGCT
AACTCACATTAATTGCGTTGCGCTCACTGCCCGCTTTCCAGTCGGGAAACCTGTCGTGCCAGCTGCATTA
ATGAATCGGCCAACGCGCGGGGAGAGGCGGTTTGCGTATTGGGCGCTCTTCCGCTTCCTCGCTCACTGAC
TCGCTGCGCTCGGTCGTTCGGCTGCGGCGAGCGGTATCAGCTCACTCAAAGGCGGTAATACGGTTATCCA
CAGAATCAGGGGATAACGCAGGAAAGAACATGTGAGCAAAAGGCCAGCAAAAGGCCAGGAACCGTAAAAA
GGCCGCGTTGCTGGCGTTTTTCCATAGGCTCCGCCCCCCTGACGAGCATCACAAAAATCGACGCTCAAGT
CAGAGGTGGCGAAACCCGACAGGACTATAAAGATACCAGGCGTTTCCCCCTGGAAGCTCCCTCGTGCGCT
CTCCTGTTCCGACCCTGCCGCTTACCGGATACCTGTCCGCCTTTCTCCCTTCGGGAAGCGTGGCGCTTTC
TCATAGCTCACGCTGTAGGTATCTCAGTTCGGTGTAGGTCGTTCGCTCCAAGCTGGGCTGTGTGCACGAA
CCCCCCGTTCAGCCCGACCGCTGCGCCTTATCCGGTAACTATCGTCTTGAGTCCAACCCGGTAAGACACG
ACTTATCGCCACTGGCAGCAGCCACTGGTAACAGGATTAGCAGAGCGAGGTATGTAGGCGGTGCTACAGA
GTTCTTGAAGTGGTGGCCTAACTACGGCTACACTAGAAGAACAGTATTTGGTATCTGCGCTCTGCTGAAG
CCAGTTACCTTCGGAAAAAGAGTTGGTAGCTCTTGATCCGGCAAACAAACCACCGCTGGTAGCGGTGGTT
TTTTTGTTTGCAAGCAGCAGATTACGCGCAGAAAAAAAGGATCTCAAGAAGATCCTTTGATCTTTTCTAC
GGGGTCTGACGCTCAGTGGAACGAAAACTCACGTTAAGGGATTTTGGTCATGAGATTATCAAAAAGGATC
TTCACCTAGATCCTTTTAAATTAAAAATGAAGTTTTAAATCAATCTAAAGTATATATGAGTAAACTTGGT
CTGACAGTTACCAATGCTTAATCAGTGAGGCACCTATCTCAGCGATCTGTCTATTTCGTTCATCCATAGT
TGCCTGACTCCCCGTCGTGTAGATAACTACGATACGGGAGGGCTTACCATCTGGCCCCAGTGCTGCAATG
ATACCGCGAGACCCACGCTCACCGGCTCCAGATTTATCAGCAATAAACCAGCCAGCCGGAAGGGCCGAGC
GCAGAAGTGGTCCTGCAACTTTATCCGCCTCCATCCAGTCTATTAATTGTTGCCGGGAAGCTAGAGTAAG
TAGTTCGCCAGTTAATAGTTTGCGCAACGTTGTTGCCATTGCTACAGGCATCGTGGTGTCACGCTCGTCG
TTTGGTATGGCTTCATTCAGCTCCGGTTCCCAACGATCAAGGCGAGTTACATGATCCCCCATGTTGTGCA
AAAAAGCGGTTAGCTCCTTCGGTCCTCCGATCGTTGTCAGAAGTAAGTTGGCCGCAGTGTTATCACTCAT
GGTTATGGCAGCACTGCATAATTCTCTTACTGTCATGCCATCCGTAAGATGCTTTTCTGTGACTGGTGAG
TACTCAACCAAGTCATTCTGAGAATAGTGTATGCGGCGACCGAGTTGCTCTTGCCCGGCGTCAATACGGG
ATAATACCGCGCCACATAGCAGAACTTTAAAAGTGCTCATCATTGGAAAACGTTCTTCGGGGCGAAAACT
CTCAAGGATCTTACCGCTGTTGAGATCCAGTTCGATGTAACCCACTCGTGCACCCAACTGATCTTCAGCA
TCTTTTACTTTCACCAGCGTTTCTGGGTGAGCAAAAACAGGAAGGCAAAATGCCGCAAAAAAGGGAATAA
GGGCGACACGGAAATGTTGAATACTCATACTCTTCCTTTTTCAATATTATTGAAGCATTTATCAGGGTTA
TTGTCTCATGAGCGGATACATATTTGAATGTATTTAGAAAAATAAACAAATAGGGGTTCCGCGCACATTT
CCCCGAAAAGTGCCACCTGACGTC
